Addgene plasmid #72089: Neo1.a-Fc-His
Purpose: Expresses the extracellular region of the Neogenin 1, isoform a protein, C-terminally fused to the Fc region of human IgG1 + 6X histidine tag.
Depositing lab: Woj Wojtowicz. Depositing organization: University of California, Berkeley. Publication: An extracellular biochemical screen reveals that FLRTs and Unc5s mediate neuronal subtype recognition in the retina. Visser JJ, Cheng Y, Perry SC, Chastain AB, Parsa B, Masri SS, Ray TA, Kay JN, Wojtowicz WM. Elife. 2015 Dec 3;4. pii: e08149. doi: 10.7554/eLife.08149. PubMed 26633812.
Backbone
  Vector backbone: pCMVi-SV40ori
  Vector type: Mammalian Expression
Growth in bacteria
  Bacterial resistance: Ampicillin, 100 μg/mL
  Growth temperature: 37°C
  Growth strain: DH5alpha
  Copy number: High Copy
Gene/Insert
  Gene/Insert name: Neo1.a (alt names: Neogenin 1, isoform a; Igdcc2; NCBI gene ID 18007; Reference sequence NM_008684.2)
  Species: M. musculus (mouse)
  Insert size (bp): 3399
  Entrez Gene: Neo1 (a.k.a. 2610028H22Rik, AI327052, D930014N22Rik, Igdcc2)
  Promoter: CMV
  Tag / fusion protein: Fc-His (C terminal on backbone)
  Cloning method: Restriction Enzyme; 5′ cloning site NotI (not destroyed); 3′ cloning site SpeI (not destroyed)
  Sequencing primers: 5′ GTCAGAGGTAACTCCCGTTGC; 3′ ATCATGAGGGTGTCCTTG
Terms and licenses: Academic/Nonprofit Terms; Industry Terms: Not Available to Industry
How to cite: Neo1.a-Fc-His was a gift from Woj Wojtowicz (Addgene plasmid # 72089 ; http://n2t.net/addgene:72089 ; RRID:Addgene_72089)
