[The description below was written by a language model from this plasmid's Addgene catalogue record and pLannotate feature annotations shown in this document.]
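Description:
Neo1.a-Fc-His is a mammalian expression plasmid built on the pCMVi-SV40ori backbone that produces a soluble, tagged form of the mouse Neogenin 1 (isoform a) ectodomain. The 3,399 bp insert, cloned between NotI and SpeI sites that both remain intact, encodes the extracellular region of Neo1, a cell surface receptor for netrins, repulsive guidance molecules and BMPs. It is joined in frame at its C-terminus to the Fc region of human IgG1, followed according to the catalogue entry by a 6X histidine tag; the His tag is not separately annotated in the feature table. Transcription is driven by the human cytomegalovirus immediate early enhancer and promoter, followed by CMV intron A, which typically boosts expression of the downstream transcript, and is terminated by an SV40 polyadenylation signal.

In bacteria the 9,122 nt plasmid is maintained through a high-copy ColE1/pUC-type origin and selected with ampicillin via the β-lactamase gene. The backbone also carries an SV40 enhancer/early promoter region, which contains the SV40 origin implied by the backbone name and can support episomal amplification in cells expressing large T antigen. An f1 origin and short remnants of rop, bom and lacZα are also annotated and appear to be leftover vector sequence. No mammalian selection marker is annotated, consistent with transient transfection use.

The Fc fusion dimerises the ectodomain and, with the His tag, provides handles for capture, detection or purification. The associated publication describes an extracellular biochemical interaction screen for recognition proteins in the retina, so this construct fits use as one member of a collection of recombinant ectodomains tested for binding.
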