Features (pLannotate 1.2.2; 14 found; start..end, strand, type, name):
     25..408     +  enhancer       CMV enhancer: human cytomegalovirus immediate early enhancer
    410..609     +  promoter       CMV promoter: human cytomegalovirus (CMV) immediate early promoter
    748..1573    +  intron         CMV intron A: human cytomegalovirus intron A (Chapman et al., 1991)
   1610..5008    +  CDS            Neo1 (fragment): NEO1_MOUSE - Also known as Ngn. Experimental evidence at protein level: Swiss-Prot protein existence level 1. Multi-functional cell surface receptor regulating cell adhesion in many diverse developmental processes, including neural tube and mammary gland formation, myogenesis and angiogenesis. Receptor for members of the BMP, netrin, and repulsive guidance molecule (RGM) families. Netrin-Neogenin interactions result in a chemoattractive axon guidance response and cell-cell adhesion, the interaction between NEO1/Neogenin and RGMa and RGMb induces a chemorepulsive response. From Mus musculus (Mo
   5015..5695    +  CDS            IGHG1 (fragment): IGHG1_HUMAN - Experimental evidence at protein level: Swiss-Prot protein existence level 1. Constant region of immunoglobulin heavy chains. Immunoglobulins, also known as antibodies, are membrane-bound or secreted glycoproteins produced by B lymphocytes. In the recognition phase of humoral immunity, the membrane-bound immunoglobulins serve as receptors which, upon binding of a specific antigen, trigger the clonal expansion and differentiation of B lymphocytes into immunoglobulins- secreting plasma cells. Secreted immunoglobulins mediate the effector phase of humoral immunity, which results in
   5745..5866    +  polyA_signal   SV40 poly(A) signal: SV40 polyadenylation signal
   6075..6663    -  rep_origin     ori: high-copy-number ColE1/pMB1/pBR322/pUC origin of replication
   6834..7694    -  CDS            AmpR: β-lactamase; bla; confers resistance to ampicillin, carbenicillin, and related antibiotics
   7695..7799    -  promoter       AmpR promoter: bla
   7894..7929    +  CDS            rop (fragment): Rop protein, which maintains plasmids at low copy number; rop
   7952..8282    +  promoter       SV40 promoter: SV40 enhancer and early promoter
   8405..8504    +  misc_feature   bom (fragment): basis of mobility region from pBR322
   8532..8960    -  rep_origin     f1 ori (sequence partly withheld): f1 bacteriophage origin of replication; arrow indicates direction of (+) strand synthesis
   8964..9121    -  CDS            lacZα (fragment): LacZα fragment of β-galactosidase; lacZ fragment
>Addgene plasmid #72089 | Neo1.a-Fc-His | depositor full sequence | sequence record 131275 | Full Sequence
GTCGAGGTCTCGACGGTATCGATTGACATTGATTATTGACTAGCTAGTTATTAATAGTAATCAATTACGG
GGTCATTAGTTCATAGCCCATATATGGAGTTCCGCGTTACATAACTTACGGTAAATGGCCCGCCTGGCTG
ACCGCCCAACGACCCCCGCCCATTGACGTCAATAATGACGTATGTTCCCATAGTAACGCCAATAGGGACT
TTCCATTGACGTCAATGGGTGGAGTATTTACGGTAAACTGCCCACTTGGCAGTACATCAAGTGTATCATA
TGCCAAGTCCGCCCCCTATTGACGTCAATGACGGTAAATGGCCCGCCTGGCATTATGCCCAGTACATGAC
CTTACGGGACTTTCCTACTTGGCAGTACATCTACGTATTAGTCATCGCTATTACCATGGTGATGCGGTTT
TGGCAGTACACCAATGGGCGTGGATAGCGGTTTGACTCACGGGGATTTCCAAGTCTCCACCCCATTGACG
TCAATGGGAGTTTGTTTTGGCACCAAAATCAACGGGACTTTCCAAAATGTCGTAATAACCCCGCCCCGTT
GACGCAAATGGGCGGTAGGCGTGTACGGTGGGAGGTCTATATAAGCAGAGCTCGTTTAGTGAACCGTCAG
ATCGCCTGGAGACGCCATCCACGCTGTTTTGACCTCCATAGAAGACACCGGGACCGATCCAGCCTCCGCG
GCCGGGAACGGTGCATTGGAACGCGGATTCCCCGTGCCAAGAGTGACGTAAGTACCGCCTATAGACTCTA
TAGGCACACCCCTTTGGCTCTTATGCATGCTATACTGTTTTTGGCTTGGGGCCTATACACCCCCGCTTCC
ATATGCTATAGGTGATGGTATAGCTTAGCCTATAGGTGTGGGTTATTGACCATTATTGACCACTCCCCTA
TTGGTGACGATACTTTCCATTACTAATCCATAACATGGCTCTTTGCCACAACTATCTCTATTGGCTATAT
GCCAATACTCTGTCCTTCAGAGACTGACACGGACTCTGTATTTTTACAGGATGGGGTCCCATTTATTATT
TACAAATTCACATATACAACAACGCCGTCCCCCGTGCCCGCAGTTTTTATTAAACATAGCGTGGGATCTC
CACGCGAATCTCGGGTACGTGTTCCGGACATGGGCTCTTCTCCGGTAGCGGCGGAGCTTCCACATCCGAG
CCCTGGTCCCATGCCTCCAGCGGCTCATGGTCGCTCGGCAGCTCCTTGCTCCTAACAGTGGAGGCCAGAC
TTAGGCACAGCACAATGCCCACCACCACCAGTGTGCCGCACAAGGCCGTGGCGGTAGGGTATGTGTCTGA
AAATGAGCTCGGAGATTGGGCTCGCACCGCTGACGCAGATGGAAGACTTAAGGCAGCGGCAGAAGAAGAT
GCAGGCAGCTGAGTTGTTGTATTCTGATAAGAGTCAGAGGTAACTCCCGTTGCGGTGCTGTTAACGGTGG
AGGGCAGTGTAGTCTGAGCAGTACTCGTTGCTGCCGCGCGCGCCACCAGACATAATAGCTGACAGACTAA
CAGACTGTTCCTTTCCATGGGTCTTTTCTGCAGAAGCTTGAATTCTCGAGGATCCGCGGCCGCGCCACCA
TGGCGGCGGAGCGCGAAGCCGGGCGACTCCTCTGCACCTCCTCCTCCCGGCGCTGCTGTCCGCCACCGCC
GCTGCTGCTGTTGCTGCCGCTGCTGCTGCTGCTCGGACGCCCGGCGTCCGGCGCCGCGGCCACGAAGAGC
GGCTCCCCGCCGCAGTCCGCAGGAGCCAGTGTTCGAACATTCACTCCGTTTTATTTTCTGGTGGAGCCAG
TAGACACCCTCTCAGTTAGAGGCTCTTCTGTTATATTAAATTGCTCGGCATATTCTGAGCCCTCTCCAAA
CATTGAATGGAAGAAAGATGGGACTTTTTTAAACTTAGAATCAGATGATCGACGCCAGCTACTCCCAGAT
GGATCTTTATTCATCAGCAACGTGGTGCATTCCAAACACAATAAGCCTGACGAAGGTTTCTATCAGTGTG
TAGCCACTGTGGATAATCTTGGAACCATTGTCAGCAGAACAGCCAAGCTCACAGTAGCAGGTCTTCCAAG
ATTTACCAGCCAACCAGAACCTTCTTCAGTCTATGTTGGAAACAGTGCAATTCTGAATTGTGAAGTTAAT
GCAGATTTGGTCCCATTTGTTAGGTGGGAACAGAATCGACAGCCCCTTCTTCTAGATGACAGGATTGTCA
AACTTCCAAGTGGAACACTGGTTATCAGCAATGCTACTGAAGGAGATGGGGGACTCTACCGCTGCATTGT
TGAAAGTGGTGGGCCACCAAAGTTTAGTGACGAAGCTGAATTGAAAGTTCTTCAAGATCCTGAGGAAATT
GTAGACTTGGTATTTCTGATGCGACCATCTTCTATGATGAAAGTCACTGGTCAGAGTGCAGTGTTGCCAT
GTGTTGTCTCAGGGCTTCCTGCTCCAGTTGTTAGATGGATGAAAAACGAAGAAGTGCTTGACACAGAAAG
CTCTGGCAGGTTGGTCTTGCTAGCAGGAGGTTGCTTGGAGATCAGTGATGTCACTGAGGATGATGCTGGG
ACTTATTTTTGCATAGCTGATAATGGAAATAAGACAGTTGAAGCTCAGGCGGAGCTTACTGTGCAAGTGC
CACCTGGATTCCTGAAACAACCTGCTAACATATATGCTCACGAATCCATGGACATTGTATTTGAATGTGA
AGTCACTGGGAAGCCAACTCCAACTGTGAAGTGGGTCAAGAATGGGGATGTGGTTATCCCCAGTGATTAC
TTTAAAATTGTAAAGGAACATAATCTTCAAGTTTTGGGTCTGGTGAAATCAGATGAAGGGTTCTATCAAT
GCATTGCTGAGAATGATGTTGGAAATGCACAAGCTGGAGCCCAGCTGATAATCCTTGAGCATGATGTTGC
CATCCCAACATTACCTCCCACTTCACTGACCAGTGCCACTACTGACCATCTAGCACCAGCCACAACGGGA
CCATTACCTTCAGCTCCTCGAGACGTCGTGGCCTCCCTGGTCTCTACTCGCTTCATTAAATTGACATGGC
GTACACCTGCATCAGACCCTCATGGAGACAATCTCACCTACTCTGTGTTCTACACCAAGGAAGGGGTTGC
TAGGGAGCGTGTTGAGAATACCAGCCAGCCAGGAGAGATGCAGGTGACTATTCAAAACTTGATGCCAGCA
ACTGTGTACATCTTCAAAGTTATGGCTCAAAATAAGCATGGCTCTGGAGAAAGTTCAGCTCCTCTTCGAG
TAGAGACACAGCCTGAGGTTCAGCTCCCTGGCCCAGCACCTAATATCCGTGCTTATGCAACGTCACCTAC
TTCTATCACTGTCACCTGGGAAACACCGTTATCTGGCAATGGGGAAATTCAAAATTACAAATTGTACTAC
ATGGAAAAAGGAACTGATAAAGAACAGGATATTGATGTTTCAAGTCACTCCTACACCATTAATGGACTGA
AGAAATACACAGAATACAGTTTCCGAGTGGTGGCCTACAATAAACATGGTCCTGGAGTTTCTACACAAGA
TGTTGCTGTTCGAACATTATCAGATGTTCCCAGTGCTGCTCCTCAGAATCTGTCCTTAGAAGTGAGAAAT
TCAAAGAGTATAGTGATCCACTGGCAGCCCCCTTCCTCAACCACACAAAATGGGCAGATAACTGGCTACA
AGATTCGATATCGAAAGGCCTCCCGAAAAAGTGATGTCACTGAGACCTTGGTAACTGGGACACAGCTGTC
TCAGCTGATTGAAGGTCTTGATCGGGGGACAGAATATAACTTCCGAGTCGCTGCTCTCACAGTCAATGGT
ACAGGTCCAGCAACTGATTGGCTGTCTGCTGAAACTTTTGAAAGCGACCTAGATGAAACTCGTGTTCCTG
AAGTGCCCAGCTCTCTTCATGTCCGTCCGCTCGTCACTAGCATTGTAGTGAGCTGGACTCCTCCAGAGAA
CCAGAACATTGTGGTCCGAGGTTATGCCATCGGTTACGGCATTGGCAGCCCTCATGCCCAGACCATCAAA
GTGGACTATAAACAACGTTATTACACCATCGAAAACTTGGATCCAAGCTCTCATTACGTGATTACCTTGA
AAGCATTTAACAATGTTGGCGAAGGCATCCCCCTTTATGAGAGTGCTGTGACCAGACCTCACACAGACAC
TTCTGAAGTTGATTTATTTGTTATTAATGCTCCATACACTCCAGTGCCAGATCCCACTCCCATGATGCCA
CCAGTGGGAGTTCAGGCTTCCATTCTGAGTCACGACACCATAAGGATTACCTGGGCAGACAACTCCCTGC
CCAAACACCAGAAGATTACAGACTCCCGCTACTACACAGTCCGGTGGAAGACCAACATCCCAGCAAACAC
GAAGTACAAGAATGCAAATGCAACGACGTTAAGCTATTTGGTTACTGGTTTAAAGCCAAATACGCTCTAT
GAGTTCTCTGTGATGGTGACCAAAGGCAGAAGGTCAAGCACGTGGAGTATGACAGCTCATGGCGCTACCT
TTGAATTAGTTCCTACTTCTCCACCTAAGGATGTGACAGTTGTGAGTAAGGAAGGAAAACCTAGAACCAT
CATAGTGAACTGGCAGCCTCCCTCTGAAGCTAACGGCAAGATTACAGGTTACATCATCTATTACAGCACG
GATGTGAATGCAGAGATACATGACTGGGTTATTGAACCAGTTGTGGGAAACAGACTGACTCACCAGATTC
AAGAGTTAACACTTGATACGCCATACTACTTCAAAATCCAGGCCCGGAACTCAAAGGGCATGGGGCCCAT
GTCTGAAGCTGTACAGTTCAGAACACCTAAAGCGGACTCCTCTGATAAAATGCCTAATGACCAAGCCTTA
GGGTCAGCAGGAAAAGGAAGCCGACTACCAGACCTGGGATCTGACTACAAACCTCCAATGAGTGGCAGCA
ACAGCCCTCACGGGAGCCCCACCTCCCCTCTGGACAGCACTAGTGACAAAACTCACACATGCCCACCGTG
CCCAGCACCTGAACTCCTGGGGGGACCGTCAGTCTTCCTCTTCCCCCCAAAACCCAAGGACACCCTCATG
ATCTCCCGGACCCCTGAGGTCACATGCGTGGTGGTGGACGTGAGCCACGAAGACCCTGAGGTCAAGTTCA
ACTGGTACGTGGACGGCGTGGAGGTGCATAATGCCAAGACAAAGCCGCGGGAGGAGCAGTACAACAGCAC
GTACCGTGTGGTCAGCGTCCTCACCGTCCTGCACCAGGACTGGCTGAATGGCAAGGAGTACAAGTGCAAG
GTCTCCAACAAAGCCCTCCCAGCCCCCATCGAGAAAACCATCTCCAAAGCCAAAGGGCAGCCCCGAGAAC
CACAGGTGTATACCCTGCCCCCATCCCGGGATGAGCTGACCAAGAACCAGGTCAGCCTGACCTGCCTGGT
CAAAGGCTTCTATCCCAGCGACATCGCCGTGGAGTGGGAGAGCAATGGGCAGCCGGAGAACAACTACAAG
ACCACGCCTCCCGTGCTGGACTCCGACGGCTCCTTCTTCCTCTACAGCAAGCTCACCGTGGACAAGAGCA
GGTGGCAGCAGGGGAACGTCTTCTCATGCTCCGTGATGCATGAGGCTCTGCACAACCACTACACGCAGAA
GAGCCTCTCCCTGTCTCCGGGTAAAGGCGGCCATCATCACCATCACCATTAATCTAGAGATCTTATTAAA
GCAGAACTTGTTTATTGCAGCTTATAATGGTTACAAATAAAGCAATAGCATCACAAATTTCACAAATAAA
GCATTTTTTTCACTGCATTCTAGTTGTGGTTTGTCCAAACTCATCAATGTATCTTATCATGTCTGGTCGA
CTCTAGCTAGACTCTTCCGCTTCCTCGCTCACTGACTCGCTGCGCTCGGTCGTTCGGCTGCGGCGAGCGG
TATCAGCTCACTCAAAGGCGGTAATACGGTTATCCACAGAATCAGGGGATAACGCAGGAAAGAACATGTG
AGCAAAAGGCCAGCAAAAGGCCAGGAACCGTAAAAAGGCCGCGTTGCTGGCGTTTTTCCATAGGCTCCGC
CCCCCTGACGAGCATCACAAAAATCGACGCTCAAGTCAGAGGTGGCGAAACCCGACAGGACTATAAAGAT
ACCAGGCGTTTCCCCCTGGAAGCTCCCTCGTGCGCTCTCCTGTTCCGACCCTGCCGCTTACCGGATACCT
GTCCGCCTTTCTCCCTTCGGGAAGCGTGGCGCTTTCTCATAGCTCACGCTGTAGGTATCTCAGTTCGGTG
TAGGTCGTTCGCTCCAAGCTGGGCTGTGTGCACGAACCCCCCGTTCAGCCCGACCGCTGCGCCTTATCCG
GTAACTATCGTCTTGAGTCCAACCCGGTAAGACACGACTTATCGCCACTGGCAGCAGCCACTGGTAACAG
GATTAGCAGAGCGAGGTATGTAGGCGGTGCTACAGAGTTCTTGAAGTGGTGGCCTAACTACGGCTACACT
AGAAGAACAGTATTTGGTATCTGCGCTCTGCTGAAGCCAGTTACCTTCGGAAAAAGAGTTGGTAGCTCTT
GATCCGGCAAACAAACCACCGCTGGTAGCGGTGGTTTTTTTGTTTGCAAGCAGCAGATTACGCGCAGAAA
AAAAGGATCTCAAGAAGATCCTTTGATCTTTTCTACGGGGTCTGACGCTCAGTGGAACGAAAACTCACGT
TAAGGGATTTTGGTCATGAGATTATCAAAAAGGATCTTCACCTAGATCCTTTTAAATTAAAAATGAAGTT
TTAAATCAATCTAAAGTATATATGAGTAAACTTGGTCTGACAGTTACCAATGCTTAATCAGTGAGGCACC
TATCTCAGCGATCTGTCTATTTCGTTCATCCATAGTTGCCTGACTCCCCGTCGTGTAGATAACTACGATA
CGGGAGGGCTTACCATCTGGCCCCAGTGCTGCAATGATACCGCGAGACCCACGCTCACCGGCTCCAGATT
TATCAGCAATAAACCAGCCAGCCGGAAGGGCCGAGCGCAGAAGTGGTCCTGCAACTTTATCCGCCTCCAT
CCAGTCTATTAATTGTTGCCGGGAAGCTAGAGTAAGTAGTTCGCCAGTTAATAGTTTGCGCAACGTTGTT
GCCATTGCTACAGGCATCGTGGTGTCACGCTCGTCGTTTGGTATGGCTTCATTCAGCTCCGGTTCCCAAC
GATCAAGGCGAGTTACATGATCCCCCATGTTGTGCAAAAAAGCGGTTAGCTCCTTCGGTCCTCCGATCGT
TGTCAGAAGTAAGTTGGCCGCAGTGTTATCACTCATGGTTATGGCAGCACTGCATAATTCTCTTACTGTC
ATGCCATCCGTAAGATGCTTTTCTGTGACTGGTGAGTACTCAACCAAGTCATTCTGAGAATAGTGTATGC
GGCGACCGAGTTGCTCTTGCCCGGCGTCAATACGGGATAATACCGCGCCACATAGCAGAACTTTAAAAGT
GCTCATCATTGGAAAACGTTCTTCGGGGCGAAAACTCTCAAGGATCTTACCGCTGTTGAGATCCAGTTCG
ATGTAACCCACTCGTGCACCCAACTGATCTTCAGCATCTTTTACTTTCACCAGCGTTTCTGGGTGAGCAA
AAACAGGAAGGCAAAATGCCGCAAAAAAGGGAATAAGGGCGACACGGAAATGTTGAATACTCATACTCTT
CCTTTTTCAATATTATTGAAGCATTTATCAGGGTTATTGTCTCATGAGCGGATACATATTTGAATGTATT
TAGAAAAATAAACAAATAGGGGTTCCGCGCACATTTCCCCGAAAAGTGCCACCTGACGTCTAAGAAACCA
TTATTATCATGACATTAACCTATAAAAATAGGCGTATCACGAGGCCCTTTCGTCTCGCGCGTTTCGGTGA
TGACGGTGAAAACCTCTGACACATGCAGCTCCCGGAGGAATGTGTGTCAGTTAGGGTGTGGAAAGTCCCC
AGGCTCCCCAGGCAGGCAGAAGTATGCAAAGCATGCATCTCAATTAGTCAGCAACCAGGTGTGGAAAGTC
CCCAGGCTCCCCAGCAGGCAGAAGTATGCAAAGCATGCATCTCAATTAGTCAGCAACCATAGTCCCGCCC
CTAACTCCGCCCATCCCGCCCCTAACTCCGCCCAGTTCCGCCCATTCTCCGCCCCATGGCTGACTAATTT
TTTTTATTTATGCAGAGGCCGAGGCCGCCTCTGCCTCTGAGCTATTCCAGAAGTAGTGAGGAGGCTTTTT
TGGAGGCCTAGGCTTTTGCAAAAAGCTCCCGGGAGCTTGTATATCCATTTTCGTCCCGGAGACGGTCACA
GCTTGTCTGTAAGCGGATGCCGGGAGCAGACAAGCCCGTCAGGGCGCGTCAGCGGGTGTTGGCGGGTGTC
GGGGCTGGCTTAACTATGCGGCATCAGAGCAGATTGTACTGAGAGTGCACCATATGCGGTGTGAAATACC
GCACAGATGCGTAAGGAGAAAATACCGCATCAGGAAATTGTAAGCGTTAATATTTTGTTAAAATTCGCGT
TAAATTTTTGTTAAATCAGCTCATTTTTTAACCAATAGGCCGAAATCGGCAAAATCCCTTATAAATCAAA
AGAATAGACCGAGATAGGGT
[37 nt withheld, positions 8631-8667]
AAAGAACGTGGACTCCAACGTCAAAGG
[49 nt withheld, positions 8695-8743]
T
[91 nt withheld, positions 8745-8835]
G
[124 nt withheld, positions 8837-8960]
CCATTCGCCATTCAGGCTGCGCAACTGTTGGGAAGGGCGATCGGTGCGGGCCTCTTCGCTATTACGCCAG
CTGGCGAAAGGGGGATGTGCTGCAAGGCGATTAAGTTGGGTAACGCCAGGGTTTTCCCAGTCACGACGTT
GTAAAACGACGGCCAGTGAATT
