>Addgene plasmid #72089 | Neo1.a-Fc-His | addgene partial sequence | sequence record 137141 | pMRB101-F 5'-aagatgcaggcagctgagtt-3'
ACGGTGGAGGGCAGTGTAGTCTGAGCAGTACTCGTTGCTGCCGCGCGCGCCACCAGACATAATAGCTGAC
AGACTAACAGACTGTTCCTTTCCATGGGTCTTTTCTGCAGAAGCTTGAATTCTCGAGGATCCGCGGCCGC
GCCACCATGGCGGCGGAGCGCGAAGCCGGGCGACTCCTCTGCACCTCCTCCTCCCGGCGCTGCTGTCCGC
CACCGCCGCTGCTGCTGTTGCTGCCGCTGCTGCTGCTGCTCGGACGCCCGGCGTCCGGCGCCGCGGCCAC
GAAGAGCGGCTCCCCGCCGCAGTCCGCAGGAGCCAGTGTTCGAACATTCACTCCGTTTTATTTTCTGGTG
GAGCCAGTAGACACCCTCTCAGTTAGAGGCTCTTCTGTTATATTAAATTGCTCGGCATATTCTGAGCCCT
CTCCAAACATTGAATGGAAGAAAGATGGGACTTTTTTAAACTTAGAATCAGATGATCGACGCCAGCTACT
CCCAGATGGATCTTTATTCATCAGCAACGTGGTGCATTCCAAACACAATAAGCCTGACGAAGGTTTCTAT
CAGTGTGTAGCCACTGTGGATAATCTTGGAACCATTGTCAGCAGAACAGCCAAGCTCACAGTAGCAGGTC
TTCCAAGATTTACCAGCCAACCAGAACCTTCTTCAGTCTATGTTGGAA
