>Addgene plasmid #72089 | Neo1.a-Fc-His | addgene partial sequence | sequence record 137142 | SV40pA-R 5'-GAAATTTGTGATGCTATTGC-3'
ATAAGATCTCTAGATTAATGGTGATGGTGATGATGGCCGCCTTTACCCGGAGACAGGGAGAGGCTCTTCT
GCGTGTAGTGGTTGTGCAGAGCCTCATGCATCACGGAGCATGAGAAGACGTTCCCCTGCTGCCACCTGCT
CTTGTCCACGGTGAGCTTGCTGTAGAGGAAGAAGGAGCCGTCGGAGTCCAGCACGGGAGGCGTGGTCTTG
TAGTTGTTCTCCGGCTGCCCATTGCTCTCCCACTCCACGGCGATGTCGCTGGGATAGAAGCCTTTGACCA
GGCAGGTCAGGCTGACCTGGTTCTTGGTCAGCTCATCCCGGGATGGGGGCAGGGTATACACCTGTGGTTC
TCGGGGCTGCCCTTTGGCTTTGGAGATGGTTTTCTCGATGGGGGCTGGGAGGGCTTTGTTGGAGACCTTG
CACTTGTACTCCTTGCCATTCAGCCAGTCCTGGTGCAGGACGGTGAGGACGCTGACCACACGGTACGTGC
TGTTGTACTGCTCCTCCCGCGGCTTTGTCTTGGCATTATGCACCTCCACGCCGTCCACGTACCAGTTGAA
CTTGACCTCAGGGTCTTCGTGGCTCACGTCCACCACCACGCATGTGACCTCAGGGGTCCGGGAGATCATG
AGGGTGTCCTTGGGTTTTGGGGGGAAGAGGAAGACTGACGGTCCCCCCAGGAGTTCAGGTGCTGGGCACG
GTGGGCATGTGTGAGTTTTGTCACTAGTGCTGTCCAGAGGGGAGGTGGGGCTCCCGTGAGGGCTGTTGCT
GCCACTCATTGGAGGTTTGTAGTCAGATCC
